>Addgene plasmid #238298 | Nanog-mNG-KS | addgene full sequence | sequence record 474423 | Addgene NGS Result
[124 nt withheld, positions 1-124]
C
[91 nt withheld, positions 126-216]
A
[49 nt withheld, positions 218-266]
CCTTTGACGTTGGAGTCCACGTTCTTT
[37 nt withheld, positions 294-330]
ACCCTATCTCGGTCTATTCTTTTGATTTATAAGGGATTTTGCCGATTTCGGCCTATTGGTTAAAAAATGA
GCTGATTTAACAAAAATTTAACGCGAATTTTAACAAAATATTAACGCTTACAATTTAGGTGGCACTTTTC
GGGGAAATGTGCGCGGAACCCCTATTTGTTTATTTTTCTAAATACATTCAAATATGTATCCGCTCATGAG
ACAATAACCCTGATAAATGCTTCAATAATATTGAAAAAGGAAGAGTATGAGTATTCAACATTTCCGTGTC
GCCCTTATTCCCTTTTTTGCGGCATTTTGCCTTCCTGTTTTTGCTCACCCAGAAACGCTGGTGAAAGTAA
AAGATGCTGAAGATCAGTTGGGTGCACGAGTGGGTTACATCGAACTGGATCTCAACAGCGGTAAGATCCT
TGAGAGTTTTCGCCCCGAAGAACGTTTTCCAATGATGAGCACTTTTAAAGTTCTGCTATGTGGCGCGGTA
TTATCCCGTATTGACGCCGGGCAAGAGCAACTCGGTCGCCGCATACACTATTCTCAGAATGACTTGGTTG
AGTACTCACCAGTCACAGAAAAGCATCTTACGGATGGCATGACAGTAAGAGAATTATGCAGTGCTGCCAT
AACCATGAGTGATAACACTGCGGCCAACTTACTTCTGACAACGATCGGAGGACCGAAGGAGCTAACCGCT
TTTTTGCACAACATGGGGGATCATGTAACTCGCCTTGATCGTTGGGAACCGGAGCTGAATGAAGCCATAC
CAAACGACGAGCGTGACACCACGATGCCTGTAGCAATGGCAACAACGTTGCGCAAACTATTAACTGGCGA
ACTACTTACTCTAGCTTCCCGGCAACAATTAATAGACTGGATGGAGGCGGATAAAGTTGCAGGACCACTT
CTGCGCTCGGCCCTTCCGGCTGGCTGGTTTATTGCTGATAAATCTGGAGCCGGTGAGCGTGGGTCTCGCG
GTATCATTGCAGCACTGGGGCCAGATGGTAAGCCCTCCCGTATCGTAGTTATCTACACGACGGGGAGTCA
GGCAACTATGGATGAACGAAATAGACAGATCGCTGAGATAGGTGCCTCACTGATTAAGCATTGGTAACTG
TCAGACCAAGTTTACTCATATATACTTTAGATTGATTTAAAACTTCATTTTTAATTTAAAAGGATCTAGG
TGAAGATCCTTTTTGATAATCTCATGACCAAAATCCCTTAACGTGAGTTTTCGTTCCACTGAGCGTCAGA
CCCCGTAGAAAAGATCAAAGGATCTTCTTGAGATCCTTTTTTTCTGCGCGTAATCTGCTGCTTGCAAACA
AAAAAACCACCGCTACCAGCGGTGGTTTGTTTGCCGGATCAAGAGCTACCAACTCTTTTTCCGAAGGTAA
CTGGCTTCAGCAGAGCGCAGATACCAAATACTGTTCTTCTAGTGTAGCCGTAGTTAGGCCACCACTTCAA
GAACTCTGTAGCACCGCCTACATACCTCGCTCTGCTAATCCTGTTACCAGTGGCTGCTGCCAGTGGCGAT
AAGTCGTGTCTTACCGGGTTGGACTCAAGACGATAGTTACCGGATAAGGCGCAGCGGTCGGGCTGAACGG
GGGGTTCGTGCACACAGCCCAGCTTGGAGCGAACGACCTACACCGAACTGAGATACCTACAGCGTGAGCT
ATGAGAAAGCGCCACGCTTCCCGAAGGGAGAAAGGCGGACAGGTATCCGGTAAGCGGCAGGGTCGGAACA
GGAGAGCGCACGAGGGAGCTTCCAGGGGGAAACGCCTGGTATCTTTATAGTCCTGTCGGGTTTCGCCACC
TCTGACTTGAGCGTCGATTTTTGTGATGCTCGTCAGGGGGGCGGAGCCTATGGAAAAACGCCAGCAACGC
GGCCTTTTTACGGTTCCTGGCCTTTTGCTGGCCTTTTGCTCACATGTTCTTTCCTGCGTTATCCCCTGAT
TCTGTGGATAACCGTATTACCGCCTTTGAGTGAGCTGATACCGCTCGCCGCAGCCGAACGACCGAGCGCA
GCGAGTCAGTGAGCGAGGAAGCGGAAGAGCGCCCAATACGCAAACCGCCTCTCCCCGCGCGTTGGCCGAT
TCATTAATGCAGCTGGCACGACAGGTTTCCCGACTGGAAAGCGGGCAGTGAGCGCAACGCAATTAATGTG
AGTTAGCTCACTCATTAGGCACCCCAGGCTTTACACTTTATGCTCCCGGCTCGTATGTTGTGTGGAATTG
TGAGCGGATAACAATTTCACACAGGAAACAGCTATGACCATGATTACGCCAAGCGCGCAATTAACCCTCA
CTAAAGGGAACAAAAGCTGGGTACCGGGCCCAATGCATTGGCGCCGCGGCCGCGAATTAAAAAACCTCCC
ACACCTCCCCCTGAACCTGAAACATAAAATGAATGCAATTGTTGTTGTTAACTTGTTTATTGCAGCTTAT
AATGGTTACAAATAAAGCAATAGCATCACAAATTTCACAAATAAAGCATTTTTTTCACTGCATTCTAGTT
GTGGTTTGTCCAAACTCATCAATGTATCTTATCATGTCTGGATCTACGTAATACGACTCACTATAGTTCT
AGATTAAGCGTAGTCTGGCACGTCGTAGGGGTAAGCTCCAGCGTAGTCTGGCACGTCGTAGGGGTAACTC
GAGAGGCCTTGCTATAGACAGGAGAAGAAGAACTGCGCTAGAACCAACTTATTCATCATCATCATAGATC
CTCCGCCTCCGCTTCCTCCGCCGCCCTTATCGTCATCGTCTTTATAATCCTTGTACAGCTCGTCCATTCC
CATCACGTCTGTGAAAGCCTTCTGCCACTCCTTGAAGTTCAGCTCTGTCTTGCTGTGCTTCAGCTCTGTC
TTTCTGAACACGTACATAGGCTGGTTCTTCAGGTAGTTAGCAGCCATAGGCTTAGCGAATGTGTATGTTG
TTCTAGCTGTGCTTCTGTATCTCTTTCCGTTTCCTGTTGTGTAGCTCCACTTGAATGTGCTGATGATTGT
CTTGTCGTTAGGGTATGTCTTCTTGCTTCTACACCAGTCAGCAGCTGTCAGGCTGTTTGTCATCACAGGT
CCGTCAGCAGGGAATCCTGTTCCCTTCACCTGAGCCTCTCCCTTGATGTGGCTTCCCTCGTATGTGTATC
TGTAGTTCACTGTCAGGCTAGCTCCGTCCTCGAACTGCATTGTTCTGTGCACCTGGTATCCGCTTCCGTC
CACCATAGCAGCCTGGAAAGGGCTCATTCCGTCAGGGTAAGGCAGGTACTGGTGGAATCCGTATCCGATG
TGAGGCACCAGGATCCAAGGGCTGAACTGCAGGTCTCCCTTTGTGCTCTTCAGGTTCAGCTCCTCGTATC
CGTCGTTAGGGTTTCCTGTTCCCTGTCCCACCATGTCGAAGTCCACTCCGTTGATGCTTCCGAAGATGTG
CAGCTCGTGTGTAGCAGGCAGGCTAGCCATGTTGTCCTCCTCTCCCTTGCTCACCATTCCTCCCCCGCTC
AGCAAAGTTATTCCTTTAGTTGCCCACAGGCCAGCAGTAGGCGAAGTTGCCAGCGGAGAAGGGCTGCTTT
CTTTGTTCACTGCATTGCTGCCATCACGTGCTGGCATGTAGCTGATGGGGTTGGGGAACTCATAGTGCGT
CACAGCTGGGGGCAGAGGCCAGGTTCCTGGGGGTCTCGAGGTGGCCTGTGTTGGGGAGCGTGGCTGTGGG
TAACTGGGGTAGAAGGGTGTTTTTGGAGGACTCCTCTTGAAAACAGGTTCTCTCACCTGAGGGTTAATGT
AGTGGTCTTGGTTTGCTCCAGGGGGTTCACTCTGAAACTGAGATTGAGAAGCTGGTGTGTTGGGTACAGC
ATTGACAACATATCTCTCAGTCATCCAACTGCTGTCTCTCTGATGCCTCTTGAGTTTCATCCTGCGGTTC
TGAAACCATGTTTTTACCTGCTTGTATGTTAATCCTGTTGCTCCAGCAAGCGTTTTCATCTCTGCAGGCG
TGAGGTATCTCTGGACATTAAACCGATTGACCAAAGCATTCATCTGTTCTTCAGAAAAAGCAGCCCGGGT
CTTGCGGGGCAGGGTCGGAGGCCGGACAGGAGATGCAGTCAATGCAGGCAGAGGAGGCTGGGTATCGACC
CCCAGATTCAGATTGACTGGCTCCTCTCCTGCTGTGGAGGTTAAGTTCCGTTCTCCACTGTCAGGACTAC
CACTGTCTGTTTCATAGTCTCGATCTCTCCAGGATGGCAGATTGAGGTTGGTCAGAGGAACCCCTTCTCG
ACTGCTCGCTGAGCTCCAGGAATCTGGCGTGTGGGCCTCGGAATCACTGGGTGTATCACTGCTGGTCTGC
TCTGCATCTTTGGCCTTTTGGTCGGGCTCTGTCTTGTTGTAGGACAGAAAGAGCCGTCCGTTCTGCGAGT
GTCCCGGGTACTGGCTGTAGGTGCTGCTGGCGCCGCCGTTCTCCGGGCTCCAGGGTGGCGACTGTGCAGT
TTGAGCGGTAAAGTAGCCTGCTGTGACCCCGCCGGAGTGTGTATACGCGGCATCGGGCCAGCTCAGATTC
GGGACGCCGTGCTCTGACACTTGCGGGTACATGAGCCCGTATGCATATGCATGATAAGATGGGTTAAAAT
TGTAACTCACTGGCATCTTCCAGTCCGCCATATCGATGGGATCCTGCAAAAAGAACAAGTAGCTTGTATT
CTATAGTGTCACCTAAATCAAGCTTGCTCCGACGTCCCCAGGCAGAATGGCGGTTCCCTAAACGAGCATT
GCTTATATAGACCTCCCATTAGGCACGCCTACCGCCCATTTACGTCAATGGAACGCCCATTTGCGTCATT
GCCCCTCCCCATTGACGTCAATGGGGATGTACTTGGCAGCCATCGCGGGCCATTTACCGCCATTGACGTC
AATGGGAGTACTGCCAATGTACCCTGGCGTACTTCCAATAGTAATGTACTTGCCAAGTTACTATTAATAG
ATATTGATGTACTGCCAAGTGGGCCATTTACCGTCATTGACGTCAATAGGGGGCGTGAGAACGGATATGA
ATGGGCAATGAGCCATCCCATTGACGTCAATGGTGGGTGGTCCTATTGACGTCAATGGGCATTGAGCCAG
GCGGGCCATTTACCGTAATTGACGTCAATGGGGGAGGCGCCATATACGTCAATAGGACCGCCCATATGAC
GTCAATAGGAAAGACCATATATAGAGACCATTGACGTCAATGGGGGAGTGGCTATGGGCGGTATTAGGAA
GCCCCATATATGGTATATGGGACCGCCCATTGGGAGGGGCTATCTACGTCAATAGGAAAACCCATATATG
GAATACTATATGGCATAGGGCCAATACATAGTATTGAACCTGGCCAATAGCCATATTGGCATAGGGCCAT
ATTGGATATTGCCTATATATTGATCCTGGCATATAGCCAATATGGCCGCCATTATTGGCACCATGCCAAT
TCAATATGGCGGACTTGGCACAGGGCCAAGACCCCTCCTCAAACTTGGCACCGTGCCAAGTAGACCCCTC
CCCAGTTGGCACAGTGCCAGGTCCGCCATATTGAATTGGCATGGTGCCAAGTCCGCCATATTGAATTGGC
TGGGGTCCAGATCCACCATATTGAATTGGCACGAGTCCATATACGCCATATTGAATTGGCACAGGTCCAG
ATCCACCATATTGAATTGGCATGAGTCCATATACGCCATATTGAATTGGCGGTCGACTGGCGTAATAGCG
AAGAGGCCCGCACCGATCGCCCTTCCCAACAGTTGCGCAGCCTGAATGGCGAATGGG
Features (pLannotate 1.2.2; 16 found; start..end, strand, type, name):
      1..429     +  rep_origin     f1 ori (sequence partly withheld): f1 bacteriophage origin of replication; arrow indicates direction of (+) strand synthesis
    482..586     +  promoter       AmpR promoter: bla
    587..1447    +  CDS            AmpR: β-lactamase; bla; confers resistance to ampicillin, carbenicillin, and related antibiotics
   1618..2206    +  rep_origin     ori: high-copy-number ColE1/pMB1/pBR322/pUC origin of replication
   2389..2481    +  CDS            lacI (fragment): lac repressor; lacI; The lac repressor binds to the lac operator to inhibit transcription in E. coli. This inhibition can be relieved by adding lactose or isopropyl-β-D-thiogalactopyranoside (IPTG).
   2494..2515    +  protein_bind   CAP binding site: CAP binding activates transcription in the presence of cAMP. E. coli catabolite activator protein
   2530..2560    +  promoter       lac promoter: promoter for the E. coli lac operon
   2568..2584    +  protein_bind   lac operator: The lac repressor binds to the lac operator to inhibit transcription in E. coli. This inhibition can be relieved by adding lactose or isopropyl-β-D-thiogalactopyranoside (IPTG). lac repressor encoded by lacI
   2629..2647    +  promoter       T3 promoter: promoter for bacteriophage T3 RNA polymerase
   2760..2894    +  polyA_signal   SV40 poly(A) signal: SV40 polyadenylation signal
   2899..2916    +  promoter       T7 promoter (fragment): promoter for bacteriophage T7 RNA polymerase
   3110..3817    -  CDS            mNeonGreen: mNeonGreen is a basic (constitutively fluorescent) green/yellow fluorescent protein published in 2013, derived from Branchiostoma lanceolatum. It is reported to be a very rapidly-maturing monomer with moderate acid sensitivity.
   4226..4396    -  CDS            LBX2 (fragment): LBX2_HUMAN - Experimental evidence at protein level: Swiss-Prot protein existence level 1. Transcription factor. From Homo sapiens (Human).
   5020..5038    -  promoter       SP6 promoter: promoter for bacteriophage SP6 RNA polymerase
   5073..6050    -  promoter       CMV IE94 promoter: enhancer/promoter region of simian cytomegalovirus major immediate early transcription unit IE94
   6057..6123    +  CDS            lacZα (fragment): LacZα fragment of β-galactosidase; lacZ fragment
