[The description below was written by a language model from this plasmid's Addgene catalogue record and pLannotate feature annotations shown in this document.]
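Description:
Nanog-mNG-KS is a pCS2+-based zebrafish expression plasmid of about 6.1 kb, built by Gibson cloning to provide a template for RNA that is injected into zebrafish. It is maintained in E. coli as a high-copy plasmid through a ColE1/pUC-type origin and selected with ampicillin via the β-lactamase gene and its own promoter. An f1 origin and remnants of the lac region (lacI and lacZα fragments, CAP site, lac promoter and operator) are carried over from the backbone and have no role in the payload.

The expression cassette lies on the reverse strand in the usual pCS2+ arrangement: the simian CMV IE94 enhancer/promoter is followed by an SP6 promoter, then the insert, then the SV40 polyadenylation signal. T7 (partial) and T3 promoters flank the far side of the cassette. SP6 allows in vitro transcription of sense mRNA for injection, which matches the stated purpose, while the CMV IE94 promoter could also drive expression directly from plasmid DNA in vertebrate cells.

The insert is recorded as zebrafish Nanog fused to the monomeric green/yellow fluorescent protein mNeonGreen, with a "KS" element. The associated publication title indicates that KS refers to a micropeptide killswitch used to probe condensate microenvironments. In the feature table only mNeonGreen is explicitly annotated. The short fragment labelled as human LBX2 upstream of it is most likely a homology-based hit within the Nanog coding region, probably its homeodomain, rather than a separate gene. The KS sequence is not annotated; the unannotated stretch between mNeonGreen and the polyadenylation signal suggests a C-terminal position, but the record does not confirm this.
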