Addgene plasmid #238298: Nanog-mNG-KS
Purpose: For RNA injection of Nanog-mNG-KS into Zebrafish
Depositing lab: Denes Hnisz. Depositing organization: Max Planck Institute for Molecular Genetics. Publication: Probing condensate microenvironments with a micropeptide killswitch. Zhang Y, Stoppelkamp I, Fernandez-Pernas P, Allram M, Charman M, Magalhaes AP, Piedavent-Salomon M, Sommer G, Sung YC, Meyer K, Grams N, Halko E, Dongre S, Meierhofer D, Malszycki M, Ilik IA, Aktas T, Kraushar ML, Vastenhouw N, Weitzman MD, Grebien F, Niskanen H, Hnisz D. Nature. 2025 Jun 4. doi: 10.1038/s41586-025-09141-5. PubMed 40468084.
Backbone
  Vector backbone: pCS2+
  Vector type: Zebrafish expression
Growth in bacteria
  Bacterial resistance: Ampicillin, 100 μg/mL
  Growth temperature: 37°C
  Growth strain: DH5alpha
  Copy number: High Copy
Gene/Insert
  Gene/Insert name: Nanog-mNG-KS
  Species: D. rerio (zebrafish)
  Cloning method: Gibson Cloning
Terms and licenses: Academic/Nonprofit Terms; Industry Terms: Not Available to Industry
How to cite: Nanog-mNG-KS was a gift from Denes Hnisz (Addgene plasmid # 238298 ; http://n2t.net/addgene:238298 ; RRID:Addgene_238298)
